Addgene plasmid #87968: pms5092(JBEI-14430)
Purpose: jStack yeast assembly into plant vectors
Depositing lab: Dominique Loque. Depositing organization: Lawrence Berkeley National Laboratory. Publication: A robust gene-stacking method utilizing yeast assembly for plant synthetic biology. Shih PM, Vuu K, Mansoori N, Ayad L, Louie KB, Bowen BP, Northen TR, Loque D. Nat Commun. 2016 Oct 26;7:13215. doi: 10.1038/ncomms13215. PubMed 27782150.
Backbone
  Vector backbone: pBca9145
  Vector type: Synthetic Biology
Growth in bacteria
  Bacterial resistance: Ampicillin, 100 μg/mL
  Growth temperature: 37°C
  Growth strain: DH10B
  Copy number: High Copy
Gene/Insert
  Gene/Insert name: {T_AtHsp18.2} (alt name: Heat shock protein 18terminator)
  Species: Synthetic
  Cloning method: Restriction Enzyme; 5′ cloning site unknown (unknown if destroyed); 3′ cloning site unknown (unknown if destroyed)
Terms and licenses: Academic/Nonprofit Terms; Industry Terms: Not Available to Industry
How to cite: pms5092(JBEI-14430) was a gift from Dominique Loque (Addgene plasmid # 87968 ; http://n2t.net/addgene:87968 ; RRID:Addgene_87968)
