[The description below was written by a language model from this plasmid's Addgene catalogue record and pLannotate feature annotations shown in this document.]
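Description:
pms5092(JBEI-14430) is a small (about 2.3 kb) synthetic-biology part plasmid built on the pBca9145 backbone. It belongs to the jStack toolkit, a gene-stacking system in which DNA parts are combined by yeast assembly into plant vectors. The plasmid itself is a simple bacterial storage vector. It replicates in E. coli from a high-copy ColE1/pUC-type origin and is selected with ampicillin through a β-lactamase (AmpR) gene driven by its native bla promoter. The annotated sequence shows no yeast origin or marker, no plant selectable marker and no T-DNA borders, so these functions are presumably supplied by the destination vector rather than by this plasmid.

The payload is a single regulatory part, the transcription terminator of the Arabidopsis thaliana heat shock protein 18.2 gene (T_AtHsp18.2), annotated as a roughly 250 bp element. The record lists its species as synthetic. This terminator is known as an efficient 3′ element for ending transcription and supporting strong transgene expression in plants. A putative bacterial transcription terminator lies just upstream of the part on the opposite strand, probably insulating it from transcription originating in the backbone. No promoter or coding sequence accompanies the terminator, and the cloning sites flanking the insert are not recorded.

In practice the plasmid serves as a source of the HSP18.2 terminator. The part can be paired with promoters and coding sequences from the same collection to build single or multigene plant expression cassettes for plant synthetic biology and metabolic engineering.
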