Features (pLannotate 1.2.2; 5 found; start..end, strand, type, name):
     77..937     -  CDS            AmpR: β-lactamase; bla; confers resistance to ampicillin, carbenicillin, and related antibiotics
    938..1042    -  promoter       AmpR promoter: bla
   1132..1175    -  terminator     bacterial terminator: putative bacterial transcription terminator
   1196..1444    +  terminator     HSP terminator: efficient transcription terminator from the Arabidopsis thaliana heat shock protein 18.2 gene (Nagaya et al., 2010)
   1653..2241    -  rep_origin     ori: high-copy-number ColE1/pMB1/pBR322/pUC origin of replication
>Addgene plasmid #87968 | pms5092(JBEI-14430) | addgene full sequence | sequence record 177614 | Addgene NGS Result
TCACCTAGATCCTTTTAAATTAAAAATGAAGTTTTAAATCAATCTAAAGTATATATGAGTAAACTTGGTC
TGACAGTTACCAATGCTTAATCAGTGAGGCACCTATCTCAGCGATCTGTCTATTTCGTTCATCCATAGTT
GCCTGACTCCCCGTCGTGTAGATAACTACGATACGGGAGGGCTTACCATCTGGCCCCAGTGCTGCAATGA
TACCGCGGGACCCACGCTCACCGGCTCCAGATTTATCAGCAATAAACCAGCCAGCCGGAAGGGCCGAGCG
CAGAAGTGGTCCTGCAACTTTATCCGCCTCCATCCAGTCTATTAATTGTTGCCGGGAAGCTAGAGTAAGT
AGTTCGCCAGTTAATAGTTTGCGCAACGTTGTTGCCATTGCTACAGGCATCGTGGTGTCACGCTCGTCGT
TTGGTATGGCTTCATTCAGCTCCGGTTCCCAACGATCAAGGCGAGTTACATGATCCCCCATGTTGTGCAA
AAAAGCGGTTAGCTCCTTCGGTCCTCCGATCGTTGTCAGAAGTAAGTTGGCCGCAGTGTTATCACTCATG
GTTATGGCAGCACTGCATAATTCTCTTACTGTCATGCCATCCGTAAGATGCTTTTCTGTGACTGGTGAGT
ACTCAACCAAGTCATTCTGAGAATAGTGTATGCGGCGACCGAGTTGCTCTTGCCCGGCGTCAATACGGGA
TAATACCGCGCCACATAGCAGAACTTTAAAAGTGCTCATCATTGGAAAACGTTCTTCGGGGCGAAAACTC
TCAAGGATCTTACCGCTGTTGAGATCCAGTTCGATGTAACCCACTCGTGCACCCAACTGATCTTCAGCAT
CTTTTACTTTCACCAGCGTTTCTGGGTGAGCAAAAACAGGAAGGCAAAATGCCGCAAAAAAGGGAATAAG
GGCGACACGGAAATGTTGAATACTCATACTCTTCCTTTTTCAATATTATTGAAGCATTTATCAGGGTTAT
TGTCTCATGAGCGGATACATATTTGAATGTATTTAGAAAAATAAACAAATAGGGGTTCCGCGCACATTTC
CCCGAAAAGTGCCACCTGACGTCTAAGAAACCATTATTATCATGACATTAACCTATAAAAATAGGCGTAT
CACGAGGCAGAATTTCAGATAAAAAAAATCCTTATCTTTCGCTAAGGATGATTTCTGGAATTCGGTCTCT
GCTTATATGAAGATGAAGATGAAATATTTGGTGTGTCAAATAAAAAGCTTGTGTGCTTAAGTTTGTGTTT
TTTTCTTGGCTTGTTGTGTTATGAATTTGTGGCTTTTTCTAATATTAAATGAATGTAAGATCTCATTATA
ATGAATAAACAAATGTTTCTATAATCCATTGTGAATGTTTTGTTGGATCTCTTCTGCAGCATATAACTAC
TGTATGTGCTATGGTATGGACTATGGAATATGATTAAAGATAAGCGCTTGAGACCGGATCCTAACTCGAG
CTGCAGGCTTCCTCGCTCACTGACTCGCTGCGCTCGGTCGTTCGGCTGCGGCGAGCGGTATCAGCTCACT
CAAAGGCGGTAATACGGTTATCCACAGAATCAGGGGATAACGCAGGAAAGAACATGTGAGCAAAAGGCCA
GCAAAAGGCCAGGAACCGTAAAAAGGCCGCGTTGCTGGCGTTTTTCCACAGGCTCCGCCCCCCTGACGAG
CATCACAAAAATCGACGCTCAAGTCAGAGGTGGCGAAACCCGACAGGACTATAAAGATACCAGGCGTTTC
CCCCTGGAAGCTCCCTCGTGCGCTCTCCTGTTCCGACCCTGCCGCTTACCGGATACCTGTCCGCCTTTCT
CCCTTCGGGAAGCGTGGCGCTTTCTCATAGCTCACGCTGTAGGTATCTCAGTTCGGTGTAGGTCGTTCGC
TCCAAGCTGGGCTGTGTGCACGAACCCCCCGTTCAGCCCGACCGCTGCGCCTTATCCGGTAACTATCGTC
TTGAGTCCAACCCGGTAAGACACGACTTATCGCCACTGGCAGCAGCCACTGGTAACAGGATTAGCAGAGC
GAGGTATGTAGGCGGTGCTACAGAGTTCTTGAAGTGGTGGCCTAACTACGGCTACACTAGAAGAACAGTA
TTTGGTATCTGCGCTCTGCTGAAGCCAGTTACCTTCGGAAAAAGAGTTGGTAGCTCTTGATCCGGCAAAC
AAACCACCGCTGGTAGCGGTGGTTTTTTTGTTTGCAAGCAGCAGATTACGCGCAGAAAAAAAGGATCTCA
AGAAGATCCTTTGATCTTTTCTACGGGGTCTGACGCTCAGTGGAACGAAAACTCACGTTAAGGGATTTTG
GTCATGAGATTATCAAAAAGGATCT
