>Addgene plasmid #87968 | pms5092(JBEI-14430) | depositor partial sequence | sequence record 171558 | insert
GCTTATATGAAGATGAAGATGAAATATTTGGTGTGTCAAATAAAAAGCTTGTGTGCTTAAGTTTGTGTTT
TTTTCTTGGCTTGTTGTGTTATGAATTTGTGGCTTTTTCTAATATTAAATGAATGTAAGATCTCATTATA
ATGAATAAACAAATGTTTCTATAATCCATTGTGAATGTTTTGTTGGATCTCTTCTGCAGCATATAACTAC
TGTATGTGCTATGGTATGGACTATGGAATATGATTAAAGATAAG
